>Addgene plasmid #174118 | pHR: pmU6 sgChr3q29 2xMS2 pUbC MCP-mCherry-p2a-Puro | addgene full sequence | sequence record 343504 | Addgene NGS Result
GAAGCATTTATCAGGGTTATTGTCTCATGAGCGGATACATATTTGAATGTATTTAGAAAAATAAACAAAT
AGGGGTTCCGCGCACATTTCCCCGAAAAGTGCCACCTGACGTCGACGGATCGGGAGATCTCCCGATCCCC
TATGGTGCACTCTCAGTACAATCTGCTCTGATGCCGCATAGTTAAGCCAGTATCTGCTCCCTGCTTGTGT
GTTGGAGGTCGCTGAGTAGTGCGCGAGCAAAATTTAAGCTACAACAAGGCAAGGCTTGACCGACAATTGC
ATGAAGAATCTGCTTAGGGTTAGGCGTTTTGCGCTGCTTCGCGATGTACGGGCCAGATATACGCGTTGAC
ATTGATTATTGACTAGTTATTAATAGTAATCAATTACGGGGTCATTAGTTCATAGCCCATATATGGAGTT
CCGCGTTACATAACTTACGGTAAATGGCCCGCCTGGCTGACCGCCCAACGACCCCCGCCCATTGACGTCA
ATAATGACGTATGTTCCCATAGTAACGCCAATAGGGACTTTCCATTGACGTCAATGGGTGGAGTATTTAC
GGTAAACTGCCCACTTGGCAGTACATCAAGTGTATCATATGCCAAGTACGCCCCCTATTGACGTCAATGA
CGGTAAATGGCCCGCCTGGCATTATGCCCAGTACATGACCTTATGGGACTTTCCTACTTGGCAGTACATC
TACGTATTAGTCATCGCTATTACCATGGTGATGCGGTTTTGGCAGTACATCAATGGGCGTGGATAGCGGT
TTGACTCACGGGGATTTCCAAGTCTCCACCCCATTGACGTCAATGGGAGTTTGTTTTGGCACCAAAATCA
ACGGGACTTTCCAAAATGTCGTAACAACTCCGCCCCATTGACGCAAATGGGCGGTAGGCGTGTACGGTGG
GAGGTCTATATAAGCAGCGCGTTTTGCCTGTACTGGGTCTCTCTGGTTAGACCAGATCTGAGCCTGGGAG
CTCTCTGGCTAACTAGGGAACCCACTGCTTAAGCCTCAATAAAGCTTGCCTTGAGTGCTTCAAGTAGTGT
GTGCCCGTCTGTTGTGTGACTCTGGTAACTAGAGATCCCTCAGACCCTTTTAGTCAGTGTGGAAAATCTC
TAGCAGTGGCGCCCGAACAGGGACTTGAAAGCGAAAGGGAAACCAGAGGAGCTCTCTCGACGCAGGACTC
GGCTTGCTGAAGCGCGCACGGCAAGAGGCGAGGGGCGGCGACTGGTGAGTACGCCAAAAATTTTGACTAG
CGGAGGCTAGAAGGAGAGAGATGGGTGCGAGAGCGTCAGTATTAAGCGGGGGAGAATTAGATCGCGATGG
GAAAAAATTCGGTTAAGGCCAGGGGGAAAGAAAAAATATAAATTAAAACATATAGTATGGGCAAGCAGGG
AGCTAGAACGATTCGCAGTTAATCCTGGCCTGTTAGAAACATCAGAAGGCTGTAGACAAATACTGGGACA
GCTACAACCATCCCTTCAGACAGGATCAGAAGAACTTAGATCATTATATAATACAGTAGCAACCCTCTAT
TGTGTGCATCAAAGGATAGAGATAAAAGACACCAAGGAAGCTTTAGACAAGATAGAGGAAGAGCAAAACA
AAAGTAAGACCACCGCACAGCAAGCGGCCGGCCGCTGATCTTCAGACCTGGAGGAGGAGATATGAGGGAC
AATTGGAGAAGTGAATTATATAAATATAAAGTAGTAAAAATTGAACCATTAGGAGTAGCACCCACCAAGG
CAAAGAGAAGAGTGGTGCAGAGAGAAAAAAGAGCAGTGGGAATAGGAGCTTTGTTCCTTGGGTTCTTGGG
AGCAGCAGGAAGCACTATGGGCGCAGCGTCAATGACGCTGACGGTACAGGCCAGACAATTATTGTCTGGT
ATAGTGCAGCAGCAGAACAATTTGCTGAGGGCTATTGAGGCGCAACAGCATCTGTTGCAACTCACAGTCT
GGGGCATCAAGCAGCTCCAGGCAAGAATCCTGGCTGTGGAAAGATACCTAAAGGATCAACAGCTCCTGGG
GATTTGGGGTTGCTCTGGAAAACTCATTTGCACCACTGCTGTGCCTTGGAATGCTAGTTGGAGTAATAAA
TCTCTGGAACAGATTTGGAATCACACGACCTGGATGGAGTGGGACAGAGAAATTAACAATTACACAAGCT
TAATACACTCCTTAATTGAAGAATCGCAAAACCAGCAAGAAAAGAATGAACAAGAATTATTGGAATTAGA
TAAATGGGCAAGTTTGTGGAATTGGTTTAACATAACAAATTGGCTGTGGTATATAAAATTATTCATAATG
ATAGTAGGAGGCTTGGTAGGTTTAAGAATAGTTTTTGCTGTACTTTCTATAGTGAATAGAGTTAGGCAGG
GATATTCACCATTATCGTTTCAGACCCACCTCCCAACCCCGAGGGGACCCGACAGGCCCGAAGGAATAGA
AGAAGAAGGTGGAGAGAGAGACAGAGACAGATCCATTCGATTAGTGAACGGATCGGCACTGCGTGCGCCA
ATTCTGCAGACAAATGGCAGTATTCATCCACAATTTTAAAAGAAAAGGGGGGATTGGGGGGTACAGTGCA
GGGGAAAGAATAGTAGACATAATAGCAACAGACATACAAACTAAAGAATTACAAAAACAAATTACAAAAA
TTCAAAATTTTCGGGTTTATTACAGGGACAGCAGAGATCCAGTTTGGTTAGTACCGGGCCCGCTCTAGAG
ATCCGACGCGCCATCTCTAGGCCCGCGCCGGCCCCCTCGCACGGACTTGTGGGAGAAGCTCGGCTACTCC
CCTGCCCCGGTTAATTTGCATATAATATTTCCTAGTAACTATAGAGGCTTAATGTGCGATAAAAGACAGA
TAATCTGTTCTTTTTAATACTAGCTACATTTTACATGATAGGCTTGGATTTCTATAACTTCGTATAGCAT
ACATTATACGAAGTTATAAACAGCACAAAAGGAAACTCACCCTAACTGTAAAGTAATTGTGTGTTTTGAG
ACTATAAGTATCCCTTGGAGAACCACCTTGTTGTGATATCACAGGTTTTAGAGCTAGGCCAACATGAGGA
TCACCCATGTCTGCAGGGCCTAGCAAGTTAAAATAAGGCTAGTCCGTTATCAACTTGGCCAACATGAGGA
TCACCCATGTCTGCAGGGCCAAGTGGCACCGAGTCGGTGCTTTTTTCTCGAGTACTAGGATCCATTAGGC
GGCCGCGTGGATAACCGTATTACCGCCATGCATTCGGCTCCAGATCTGGCCTCCGCGCCGGGTTTTGGCG
CCTCCCGCGGGCGCCCCCCTCCTCACGGCGAGCGCTGCCACGTCAGACGAAGGGCGCAGCGAGCGTCCTG
ATCCTTCCGCCCGGACGCTCAGGACAGCGGCCCGCTGCTCATAAGACTCGGCCTTAGAACCCCAGTATCA
GCAGAAGGACATTTTAGGACGGGACTTGGGTGACTCTAGGGCACTGGTTTTCTTTCCAGAGAGCGGAACA
GGCGAGGAAAAGTAGTCCCTTCTCGGCGATTCTGCGGAGGGATCTCCGTGGGGCGGTGAACGCCGATGAT
TATATAAGGACGCGCCGGGTGTGGCACAGCTAGTTCCGTCGCAGCCGGGATTTGGGTCGCGGTTCTTGTT
TGTGGATCGCTGTGATCGTCACTTGGTGAGTAGCGGGCTGCTGGGCTGGCCGGGGCTTTCGTGGCCGCCG
GGCCGCTCGGTGGGACGGAAGCGTGTGGAGAGACCGCCAAGGGCTGTAGTCTGGGTCCGCGAGCAAGGTT
GCCCTGAACTGGGGGTTGGGGGGAGCGCAGCAAAATGGCGGCTGTTCCCGAGTCTTGAATGGAAGACGCT
TGTGAGGCGGGCTGTGAGGTCGTTGAAACAAGGTGGGGGGCATGGTGGGCGGCAAGAACCCAAGGTCTTG
AGGCCTTCGCTAATGCGGGAAAGCTCTTATTCGGGTGAGATGGGCTGGGGCACCATCTGGGGACCCTGAC
GTGAAGTTTGTCACTGACTGGAGAACTCGGTTTGTCGTCTGTTGCGGGGGCGGCAGTTATGGCGGTGCCG
TTGGGCAGTGCACCCGTACCTTTGGGAGCGCGCGCCCTCGTCGTGTCGTGACGTCACCCGTTCTGTTGGC
TTATAATGCAGGGTGGGGCCACCTGCCGGTAGGTGTGCGGTAGGCTTTTCTCCGTCGCAGGACGCAGGGT
TCGGGCCTAGGGTAGGCTCTCCTGAATCGACAGGCGCCGGACCTCTGGTGAGGGGAGGGATAAGTGAGGC
GTCAGTTTCTTTGGTCGGTTTTATGTACCTATCTTCTTAAGTAGCTGAAGCTCCGGTTTTGAACTATGCG
CTCGGGGTTGGCGAGTGTGTTTTGTGAAGTTTTTTAGGCACCTTTTGAAATGTAATCATTTGGGTCAATA
TGTAATTTTCAGTGTTAGACTAGTAAATTGTCCGCTAAATTCTGGCCGTTTTTGGCTTTTTTGTTAGACG
CTAGCGCCACCATGCCCAAAAAGAAAAGAAAAGTGGGTAGTATGGCTTCTAACTTTACTCAGTTCGTTCT
CGTCGACAATGGCGGAACTGGCGACGTGACTGTCGCCCCAAGCAACTTCGCTAACGGGATCGCTGAATGG
ATCAGCTCTAACTCGCGTTCACAGGCTTACAAAGTAACCTGTAGCGTTCGTCAGAGCTCTGCGCAGAATC
GCAAATACACCATCAAAGTCGAGGTGCCTAAAGGCGCCTGGCGTTCGTACTTAAATATGGAACTAACCAT
TCCAATTTTCGCCACGAATTCCGACTGCGAGCTTATTGTTAAGGCAATGCAAGGTCTCCTAAAAGATGGA
AACCCGATTCCCTCAGCAATCGCAGCAAACTCCGGCATCTACGGCGGAGGTTCCGGGCCCGGGATGGTGA
GCAAGGGCGAGGAGGATAACATGGCCATCATCAAGGAGTTCATGCGCTTCAAGGTGCACATGGAGGGCTC
CGTGAACGGCCACGAGTTCGAGATCGAGGGCGAGGGCGAGGGCCGCCCCTACGAGGGCACCCAGACCGCC
AAGCTGAAGGTGACCAAGGGTGGCCCCCTGCCCTTCGCCTGGGACATCCTGTCCCCTCAGTTCATGTACG
GCTCCAAGGCCTACGTGAAGCACCCCGCCGACATCCCCGACTACTTGAAGCTGTCCTTCCCCGAGGGCTT
CAAGTGGGAGCGCGTGATGAACTTCGAGGACGGCGGCGTGGTGACCGTGACCCAGGACTCCTCCCTGCAG
GACGGCGAGTTCATCTACAAGGTGAAGCTGCGCGGCACCAACTTCCCCTCCGACGGCCCCGTAATGCAGA
AGAAGACCATGGGCTGGGAGGCCTCCTCCGAGCGGATGTACCCCGAGGACGGCGCCCTGAAGGGCGAGAT
CAAGCAGAGGCTGAAGCTGAAGGACGGCGGCCACTACGACGCTGAGGTCAAGACCACCTACAAGGCCAAG
AAGCCCGTGCAGCTGCCCGGCGCCTACAACGTCAACATCAAGTTGGACATCACCTCCCACAACGAGGACT
ACACCATCGTGGAACAGTACGAACGCGCCGAGGGCCGCCACTCCACCGGCGGCATGGACGAGCTGTACAA
GACCGGTGGAAGCGGAGCTACTAACTTCAGCCTGCTGAAGCAGGCTGGAGACGTGGAGGAGAACCCTGGA
CCTACCATGACCGAGTACAAGCCCACGGTGCGCCTCGCCACCCGCGACGACGTCCCCAGGGCCGTACGCA
CCCTCGCCGCCGCGTTCGCCGACTACCCCGCCACGCGCCACACCGTCGATCCGGACCGCCACATCGAGCG
GGTCACCGAGCTGCAAGAACTCTTCCTCACGCGCGTCGGGCTCGACATCGGCAAGGTGTGGGTCGCGGAC
GACGGCGCCGCGGTGGCGGTCTGGACCACGCCGGAGAGCGTCGAAGCGGGGGCGGTGTTCGCCGAGATCG
GCCCGCGCATGGCCGAGTTGAGCGGTTCCCGGCTGGCCGCGCAGCAACAGATGGAAGGCCTCCTGGCGCC
GCACCGGCCCAAGGAGCCCGCGTGGTTCCTGGCCACCGTCGGCGTCTCGCCCGACCACCAGGGCAAGGGT
CTGGGCAGCGCCGTCGTGCTCCCCGGAGTGGAGGCGGCCGAGCGCGCCGGGGTGCCCGCCTTCCTGGAGA
CCTCCGCGCCCCGCAACCTCCCCTTCTACGAGCGGCTCGGCTTCACCGTCACCGCCGACGTCGAGGTGCC
CGAAGGACCGCGCACCTGGTGCATGACCCGCAAGCCCGGTGCCTGAGAATTCGTCGAGGGACCTAATAAC
TTCGTATAGCATACATTATACGAAGTTATACATGTTTAAGGGTTCCGGTTCCACTAGGTACAATTCGATA
TCAAGCTTATCGATAATCAACCTCTGGATTACAAAATTTGTGAAAGATTGACTGGTATTCTTAACTATGT
TGCTCCTTTTACGCTATGTGGATACGCTGCTTTAATGCCTTTGTATCATGCTATTGCTTCCCGTATGGCT
TTCATTTTCTCCTCCTTGTATAAATCCTGGTTGCTGTCTCTTTATGAGGAGTTGTGGCCCGTTGTCAGGC
AACGTGGCGTGGTGTGCACTGTGTTTGCTGACGCAACCCCCACTGGTTGGGGCATTGCCACCACCTGTCA
GCTCCTTTCCGGGACTTTCGCTTTCCCCCTCCCTATTGCCACGGCGGAACTCATCGCCGCCTGCCTTGCC
CGCTGCTGGACAGGGGCTCGGCTGTTGGGCACTGACAATTCCGTGGTGTTGTCGGGGAAATCATCGTCCT
TTCCTTGGCTGCTCGCCTGTGTTGCCACCTGGATTCTGCGCGGGACGTCCTTCTGCTACGTCCCTTCGGC
CCTCAATCCAGCGGACCTTCCTTCCCGCGGCCTGCTGCCGGCTCTGCGGCCTCTTCCGCGTCTTCGCCTT
CGCCCTCAGACGAGTCGGATCTCCCTTTGGGCCGCCTCCCCGCATCGATACCGTCGACCTCGATCGAGAC
CTAGAAAAACATGGAGCAATCACAAGTAGCAATACAGCAGCTACCAATGCTGATTGTGCCTGGCTAGAAG
CACAAGAGGAGGAGGAGGTGGGTTTTCCAGTCACACCTCAGGTACCTTTAAGACCAATGACTTACAAGGC
AGCTGTAGATCTTAGCCACTTTTTAAAAGAAAAGGGGGGACTGGAAGGGCTAATTCACTCCCAACGAAGA
CAAGATATCCTTGATCTGTGGATCTACCACACACAAGGCTACTTCCCTGATTGGCAGAACTACACACCAG
GGCCAGGGATCAGATATCCACTGACCTTTGGATGGTGCTACAAGCTAGTACCAGTTGAGCAAGAGAAGGT
AGAAGAAGCCAATGAAGGAGAGAACACCCGCTTGTTACACCCTGTGAGCCTGCATGGGATGGATGACCCG
GAGAGAGAAGTATTAGAGTGGAGGTTTGACAGCCGCCTAGCATTTCATCACATGGCCCGAGAGCTGCATC
CGGACTGTACTGGGTCTCTCTGGTTAGACCAGATCTGAGCCTGGGAGCTCTCTGGCTAACTAGGGAACCC
ACTGCTTAAGCCTCAATAAAGCTTGCCTTGAGTGCTTCAAGTAGTGTGTGCCCGTCTGTTGTGTGACTCT
GGTAACTAGAGATCCCTCAGACCCTTTTAGTCAGTGTGGAAAATCTCTAGCAGCATGTGAGCAAAAGGCC
AGCAAAAGGCCAGGAACCGTAAAAAGGCCGCGTTGCTGGCGTTTTTCCATAGGCTCCGCCCCCCTGACGA
GCATCACAAAAATCGACGCTCAAGTCAGAGGTGGCGAAACCCGACAGGACTATAAAGATACCAGGCGTTT
CCCCCTGGAAGCTCCCTCGTGCGCTCTCCTGTTCCGACCCTGCCGCTTACCGGATACCTGTCCGCCTTTC
TCCCTTCGGGAAGCGTGGCGCTTTCTCATAGCTCACGCTGTAGGTATCTCAGTTCGGTGTAGGTCGTTCG
CTCCAAGCTGGGCTGTGTGCACGAACCCCCCGTTCAGCCCGACCGCTGCGCCTTATCCGGTAACTATCGT
CTTGAGTCCAACCCGGTAAGACACGACTTATCGCCACTGGCAGCAGCCACTGGTAACAGGATTAGCAGAG
CGAGGTATGTAGGCGGTGCTACAGAGTTCTTGAAGTGGTGGCCTAACTACGGCTACACTAGAAGAACAGT
ATTTGGTATCTGCGCTCTGCTGAAGCCAGTTACCTTCGGAAAAAGAGTTGGTAGCTCTTGATCCGGCAAA
CAAACCACCGCTGGTAGCGGTGGTTTTTTTGTTTGCAAGCAGCAGATTACGCGCAGAAAAAAAGGATCTC
AAGAAGATCCTTTGATCTTTTCTACGGGGTCTGACGCTCAGTGGAACGAAAACTCACGTTAAGGGATTTT
GGTCATGAGATTATCAAAAAGGATCTTCACCTAGATCCTTTTAAATTAAAAATGAAGTTTTAAATCAATC
TAAAGTATATATGAGTAAACTTGGTCTGACAGTTACCAATGCTTAATCAGTGAGGCACCTATCTCAGCGA
TCTGTCTATTTCGTTCATCCATAGTTGCCTGACTCCCCGTCGTGTAGATAACTACGATACGGGAGGGCTT
ACCATCTGGCCCCAGTGCTGCAATGATACCGCGAGACCCACGCTCACCGGCTCCAGATTTATCAGCAATA
AACCAGCCAGCCGGAAGGGCCGAGCGCAGAAGTGGTCCTGCAACTTTATCCGCCTCCATCCAGTCTATTA
ATTGTTGCCGGGAAGCTAGAGTAAGTAGTTCGCCAGTTAATAGTTTGCGCAACGTTGTTGCCATTGCTAC
AGGCATCGTGGTGTCACGCTCGTCGTTTGGTATGGCTTCATTCAGCTCCGGTTCCCAACGATCAAGGCGA
GTTACATGATCCCCCATGTTGTGCAAAAAAGCGGTTAGCTCCTTCGGTCCTCCGATCGTTGTCAGAAGTA
AGTTGGCCGCAGTGTTATCACTCATGGTTATGGCAGCACTGCATAATTCTCTTACTGTCATGCCATCCGT
AAGATGCTTTTCTGTGACTGGTGAGTACTCAACCAAGTCATTCTGAGAATAGTGTATGCGGCGACCGAGT
TGCTCTTGCCCGGCGTCAATACGGGATAATACCGCGCCACATAGCAGAACTTTAAAAGTGCTCATCATTG
GAAAACGTTCTTCGGGGCGAAAACTCTCAAGGATCTTACCGCTGTTGAGATCCAGTTCGATGTAACCCAC
TCGTGCACCCAACTGATCTTCAGCATCTTTTACTTTCACCAGCGTTTCTGGGTGAGCAAAAACAGGAAGG
CAAAATGCCGCAAAAAAGGGAATAAGGGCGACACGGAAATGTTGAATACTCATACTCTTCCTTTTTCAAT
ATTATT
Features (pLannotate 1.2.2; 27 found; start..end, strand, type, name):
    141..193     -  misc_feature   bom (fragment): basis of mobility region from pBR322
    348..727     +  enhancer       CMV enhancer: human cytomegalovirus immediate early enhancer
    728..927     +  promoter       CMV promoter: human cytomegalovirus (CMV) immediate early promoter
    945..1125    +  LTR            5' LTR (truncated): truncated 5' long terminal repeat (LTR) from HIV-1
   1172..1297    +  misc_feature   HIV-1 Ψ: packaging signal of human immunodeficiency virus type 1
   1281..1619    +  CDS            HIV-1 gag (fragment): gag protein from human immunodeficiency virus 1; gag
   1794..2027    +  misc_feature   RRE: The Rev response element (RRE) of HIV-1 allows for Rev-dependent mRNA export from the nucleus to the cytoplasm.
   2404..2504    +  CDS            Rev (fragment): human immunodeficiency virus 1 (HIV-1) Rev protein; rev; enhances nuclear export of unspliced and incompletely spliced viral mRNAs
   2554..2671    +  misc_feature   cPPT/CTS: central polypurine tract and central termination sequence of HIV-1
   2924..2957    +  protein_bind   loxP: Cre-mediated recombination occurs in the 8-bp core sequence (GCATACAT). Cre recombinase
   3072..3090    +  misc_RNA       MS2 stem loop: stem loop that binds the bacteriophage MS2 coat protein
   3101..3137    +  misc_RNA       gRNA scaffold (fragment): guide RNA scaffold for the Streptococcus pyogenes CRISPR/Cas9 system
   3142..3160    +  misc_RNA       MS2 stem loop: stem loop that binds the bacteriophage MS2 coat protein
   3171..3190    +  misc_RNA       gRNA scaffold (fragment): guide RNA scaffold for the Streptococcus pyogenes CRISPR/Cas9 system
   3268..4479    +  promoter       UbC promoter: human ubiquitin C promoter
   4522..4872    +  CDS            CAPSD_BPMS2 (fragment): Experimental evidence at protein level: Swiss-Prot protein existence level 1. Acts as a translational repressor of viral replicase synthesis late in infection. This latter function is the result of capsid protein interaction with an RNA hairpin which contains the replicase ribosome-binding site. From Escherichia phage MS2 (Bacteriophage MS2).
   4894..5601    +  CDS            mCherry: mCherry is a basic (constitutively fluorescent) red fluorescent protein published in 2004, derived from Discosoma sp.. It is reported to be a very rapidly-maturing monomer with low acid sensitivity.
   5677..6276    +  CDS            PuroR: puromycin N-acetyltransferase; pac from Streptomyces alboniger; confers resistance to puromycin
   6296..6329    +  protein_bind   loxP: Cre-mediated recombination occurs in the 8-bp core sequence (GCATACAT). Cre recombinase
   6362..6385    +  misc_feature   MCS (fragment): pBluescript multiple cloning site
   6385..6973    +  misc_feature   WPRE: woodchuck hepatitis virus posttranscriptional regulatory element
   6974..6993    +  misc_feature   MCS (fragment): pBluescript multiple cloning site
   6995..7495    +  CDS            nef (fragment): NEF_HV1LA - Experimental evidence at protein level: Swiss-Prot protein existence level 1. Extracellular Nef protein targets CD4(+) T-lymphocytes for apoptosis by interacting with CXCR4 surface receptors. From Human immunodeficiency virus type 1 group M subtype B (isolate Lai) (HIV-1).
   7502..7682    +  LTR            5' LTR (truncated): truncated 5' long terminal repeat (LTR) from HIV-1
   7744..8332    -  rep_origin     ori: high-copy-number ColE1/pMB1/pBR322/pUC origin of replication
   8503..9363    -  CDS            AmpR: β-lactamase; bla; confers resistance to ampicillin, carbenicillin, and related antibiotics
   9364..82      -  promoter       AmpR promoter (across the origin): bla
