[The description below was written by a language model from this plasmid's Addgene catalogue record and pLannotate feature annotations shown in this document.]
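Description:
pHR: pmU6 sgChr3q29 2xMS2 pUbC MCP-mCherry-p2a-Puro is a 9,386-nt HIV-1-based lentiviral transfer plasmid on the pHR backbone. It delivers a guide RNA against a repetitive locus at human chromosome 3q29 together with a fluorescent RNA-binding reporter. It is propagated in bacteria through a high-copy ColE1/pUC-type origin and an ampicillin resistance gene, and a recombination-deficient strain is recorded as the growth host, as is common for LTR-containing vectors. Viral genomic RNA is driven by a CMV enhancer/promoter fused to a truncated 5' LTR. This is followed by the Ψ packaging signal with a gag fragment, the RRE for Rev-dependent nuclear export, the cPPT/CTS, a WPRE downstream of the payload, and a truncated 3' LTR preceded by a nef fragment.

The payload has two expression units. According to the catalogue entry, a mouse U6 promoter drives the sgRNA. The automated annotation does not call this promoter, but it does detect an S. pyogenes guide scaffold interrupted by two MS2 stem loops. The human UbC promoter then drives the MS2 coat protein (MCP) fused to mCherry, linked by a P2A peptide to puromycin N-acetyltransferase for selection of transduced mammalian cells. MCP-mCherry binds the MS2 hairpins in the scaffold. When a Cas9 or dCas9 protein is supplied separately, since none is encoded here, the red signal is recruited to the targeted 3q29 region. Two same-orientation loxP sites flank the sgRNA and UbC cassettes, which would permit Cre-mediated excision, although the record does not say this is intended. The associated study used CRISPR-dCas9 to examine heterochromatin dynamics, which is consistent with use for locus labelling or MS2-mediated recruitment.
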