Addgene plasmid #174118: pHR: pmU6 sgChr3q29 2xMS2 pUbC MCP-mCherry-p2a-Puro
Purpose: Expression of sgRNA targeting Chr3q29 (chr3: 195478317 - 195506985, hg38)
Depositing lab: Stanley Qi. Depositing organization: Stanford University. Publication: Interrogation of the dynamic properties of higher-order heterochromatin using CRISPR-dCas9. Gao Y, Han M, Shang S, Wang H, Qi LS. Mol Cell. 2021 Aug 13. pii: S1097-2765(21)00612-2. doi: 10.1016/j.molcel.2021.07.034. PubMed 34428454.
Backbone
  Vector backbone: pHR
  Vector type: Lentiviral
  Selectable markers: Puromycin
Growth in bacteria
  Bacterial resistance: Ampicillin, 100 μg/mL
  Growth temperature: 37°C
  Growth strain: NEB Stable
  Copy number: Unknown
Gene/Insert
  Gene/Insert name: sgChr3q29 2xMS2 and MCP-mCherry-p2a-Puro
  gRNA/shRNA sequence: TGATATCACAG
  Promoter: mU6 and UbC
  Cloning method: Unknown
  Sequencing primers: 5′ cagcacaaaaggaaactcacc
Terms and licenses: Academic/Nonprofit Terms; Industry Terms: Not Available to Industry
How to cite: pHR: pmU6 sgChr3q29 2xMS2 pUbC MCP-mCherry-p2a-Puro was a gift from Stanley Qi (Addgene plasmid # 174118 ; http://n2t.net/addgene:174118 ; RRID:Addgene_174118)
